>Addgene plasmid #20773 | pFA6a-6xGLY-VSV-G-hphMX4 | depositor full sequence | sequence record 9665 | Author sequence
ACGCGGCCGCCAGCTGAAGCTTCGTACGCTGCAGGTCGACGGATCCCCGGGTTAATTAACGGGGGAGGCG
GGGGTGGAGAGCAGAAACTCATCTCAGAAGAGGATCTGTAGGGCGCGCCACTTCTAAATAAGCGAATTTC
TTATGATTTATGATTTTTATTATTAAATAAGTTATAAAAAAAATAAGTGTATACAAATTTTAAAGTGACT
CTTAGGTTTTAAAACGAAAATTCTTATTCTTGAGTAACTCTTTCCTGTAGGTCAGGTTGCTTTCTCAGGT
ATAGTATGAGGTCGCTCTTATTGACCACACCTCTACCGGCAGATCCGCTAGGGATAACAGGGTAATATAG
ATCTGTTTAGCTTGCCTTGTCCCCGCCGGGTCACCCGGCCAGCGACATGGAGGCCCAGAATACCCTCCTT
GACAGTCTTGACGTGCGCAGCTCAGGGGCATGATGTGACTGTCGCCCGTACATTTAGCCCATACATCCCC
ATGTATAATCATTTGCATCCATACATTTTGATGGCCGCACGGCGCGAAGCAAAAATTACGGCTCCTCGCT
GCAGACCTGCGAGCAGGGAAACGCTCCCCTCACAGACGCGTTGAATTGTCCCCACGCCGCGCCCCTGTAG
AGAAATATAAAAGGTTAGGATTTGCCACTGAGGTTCTTCTTTCATATACTTCCTTTTAAAATCTTGCTAG
GATACAGTTCTCACATCACATCCGAACATAAACAACCATGGGTAAAAAGCCTGAACTCACCGCGACGTCT
GTCGAGAAGTTTCTGATCGAAAAGTTCGACAGCGTCTCCGACCTGATGCAGCTCTCGGAGGGCGAAGAAT
CTCGTGCTTTCAGCTTCGATGTAGGAGGGCGTGGATATGTCCTGCGGGTAAATAGCTGCGCCGATGGTTT
CTACAAAGATCGTTATGTTTATCGGCACTTTGCATCGGCCGCGCTCCCGATTCCGGAAGTGCTTGACATT
GGGGAATTCAGCGAGAGCCTGACCTATTGCATCTCCCGCCGTGCACAGGGTGTCACGTTGCAAGACCTGC
CTGAAACCGAACTGCCCGCTGTTCTGCAGCCGGTCGCGGAGGCCATGGATGCGATCGCTGCGGCCGATCT
TAGCCAGACGAGCGGGTTCGGCCCATTCGGACCGCAAGGAATCGGTCAATACACTACATGGCGTGATTTC
ATATGCGCGATTGCTGATCCCCATGTGTATCACTGGCAAACTGTGATGGACGACACCGTCAGTGCGTCCG
TCGCGCAGGCTCTCGATGAGCTGATGCTTTGGGCCGAGGACTGCCCCGAAGTCCGGCACCTCGTGCACGC
GGATTTCGGCTCCAACAATGTCCTGACGGACAATGGCCGCATAACAGCGGTCATTGACTGGAGCGAGGCG
ATGTTCGGGGATTCCCAATACGAGGTCGCCAACATCTTCTTCTGGAGGCCGTGGTTGGCTTGTATGGAGC
AGCAGACGCGCTACTTCGAGCGGAGGCATCCGGAGCTTGCAGGATCGCCGCGGCTCCGGGCGTATATGCT
CCGCATTGGTCTTGACCAACTCTATCAGAGCTTGGTTGACGGCAATTTCGATGATGCAGCTTGGGCGCAG
GGTCGATGCGACGCAATCGTCCGATCCGGAGCCGGGACTGTCGGGCGTACACAAATCGCCCGCAGAAGCG
CGGCCGTCTGGACCGATGGCTGTGTAGAAGTACTCGCCGATAGTGGAAACCGACGCCCCAGCACTCGTCC
GAGGGCAAAGGAATAATCAGTACTGACAATAAAAAGATTCTTGTTTTCAAGAACTTGTCATTTGTATAGT
TTTTTTATATTGTAGTTGTTCTATTTTAATCAAATGTTAGCGTGATTTATATTTTTTTTCGCCTCGACAT
CATCTGCCCAGATGCGAAGTTAAGTGCGCAGAAAGTAATATCATGCGTCAATCGTATGTGAATGCTGGTC
GCTATACTGCTGTCGATTCGATACTAACGCCGCCATCCAGTGTCGAAAACGAGCTCGAATTCATCGATGA
TATCAGATCCACTAGTGGCCTATGCGGCCGCGGATCTGCCGGTCTCCCTATAGTGAGTCGTATTAATTTC
GATAAGCCAGGTTAACCTGCATTAATGAATCGGCCAACGCGCGGGGAGAGGCGGTTTGCGTATTGGGCGC
TCTTCCGCTTCCTCGCTCACTGACTCGCTGCGCTCGGTCGTTCGGCTGCGGCGAGCGGTATCAGCTCACT
CAAAGGCGGTAATACGGTTATCCACAGAATCAGGGGATAACGCAGGAAAGAACATGTGAGCAAAAGGCCA
GCAAAAGGCCAGGAACCGTAAAAAGGCCGCGTTGCTGGCGTTTTTCCATAGGCTCCGCCCCCCTGACGAG
CATCACAAAAATCGACGCTCAAGTCAGAGGTGGCGAAACCCGACAGGACTATAAAGATACCAGGCGTTTC
CCCCTGGAAGCTCCCTCGTGCGCTCTCCTGTTCCGACCCTGCCGCTTACCGGATACCTGTCCGCCTTTCT
CCCTTCGGGAAGCGTGGCGCTTTCTCAATGCTCACGCTGTAGGTATCTCAGTTCGGTGTAGGTCGTTCGC
TCCAAGCTGGGCTGTGTGCACGAACCCCCCGTTCAGCCCGACCGCTGCGCCTTATCCGGTAACTATCGTC
TTGAGTCCAACCCGGTAAGACACGACTTATCGCCACTGGCAGCAGCCACTGGTAACAGGATTAGCAGAGC
GAGGTATGTAGGCGGTGCTACAGAGTTCTTGAAGTGGTGGCCTAACTACGGCTACACTAGAAGGACAGTA
TTTGGTATCTGCGCTCTGCTGAAGCCAGTTACCTTCGGAAAAAGAGTTGGTAGCTCTTGATCCGGCAAAC
AAACCACCGCTGGTAGCGGTGGTTTTTTTGTTTGCAAGCAGCAGATTACGCGCAGAAAAAAAGGATCTCA
AGAAGATCCTTTGATCTTTTCTACGGGGTCTGACGCTCAGTGGAACGAAAACTCACGTTAAGGGATTTTG
GTCATGAGATTATCAAAAAGGATCTTCACCTAGATCCTTTTAAATTAAAAATGAAGTTTTAAATCAATCT
AAAGTATATATGAGTAAACTTGGTCTGACAGTTACCAATGCTTAATCAGTGAGGCACCTATCTCAGCGAT
CTGTCTATTTCGTTCATCCATAGTTGCCTGACTCCCCGTCGTGTAGATAACTACGATACGGGAGGGCTTA
CCATCTGGCCCCAGTGCTGCAATGATACCGCGAGACCCACGCTCACCGGCTCCAGATTTATCAGCAATAA
ACCAGCCAGCCGGAAGGGCCGAGCGCAGAAGTGGTCCTGCAACTTTATCCGCCTCCATCCAGTCTATTAA
TTGTTGCCGGGAAGCTAGAGTAAGTAGTTCGCCAGTTAATAGTTTGCGCAACGTTGTTGCCATTGCTACA
GGCATCGTGGTGTCACGCTCGTCGTTTGGTATGGCTTCATTCAGCTCCGGTTCCCAACGATCAAGGCGAG
TTACATGATCCCCCATGTTGTGCAAAAAAGCGGTTAGCTCCTTCGGTCCTCCGATCGTTGTCAGAAGTAA
GTTGGCCGCAGTGTTATCACTCATGGTTATGGCAGCACTGCATAATTCTCTTACTGTCATGCCATCCGTA
AGATGCTTTTCTGTGACTGGTGAGTACTCAACCAAGTCATTCTGAGAATAGTGTATGCGGCGACCGAGTT
GCTCTTGCCCGGCGTCAATACGGGATAATACCGCGCCACATAGCAGAACTTTAAAAGTGCTCATCATTGG
AAAACGTTCTTCGGGGCGAAAACTCTCAAGGATCTTACCGCTGTTGAGATCCAGTTCGATGTAACCCACT
CGTGCACCCAACTGATCTTCAGCATCTTTTACTTTCACCAGCGTTTCTGGGTGAGCAAAAACAGGAAGGC
AAAATGCCGCAAAAAAGGGAATAAGGGCGACACGGAAATGTTGAATACTCATACTCTTCCTTTTTCAATA
TTATTGAAGCATTTATCAGGGTTATTGTCTCATGAGCGGATACATATTTGAATGTATTTAGAAAAATAAA
CAAATAGGGGTTCCGCGCACATTTCCCCGAAAAGTGCCACCTGACGTCTAAGAAACCATTATTATCATGA
CATTAACCTATAAAAATAGGCGTATCACGAGGCCCTTTCGTCTCGCGCGTTTCGGTGATGACGGTGAAAA
CCTCTGACACATGCAGCTCCCGGAGACGGTCACAGCTTGTCTGTAAGCGGATGCCGGGAGCAGACAAGCC
CGTCAGGGCGCGTCAGCGGGTGTTGGCGGGTGTCGGGGCTGGCTTAACTATGCGGCATCAGAGCAGATTG
TACTGAGAGTGCACCATATGGACATATTGTCGTTAGAACGCGGCTACAATTAATACATAACCTTATGTAT
CATACACATACGATTTAGGTGACACTATAGA
Features (pLannotate 1.2.2; 10 found; start..end, strand, type, name):
    132..319     +  terminator     ADH1 terminator: S. cerevisiae ADH1; transcription terminator for the S. cerevisiae alcohol dehydrogenase 1 (ADH1) gene
    394..1969    +  gene           hphMX6: yeast selectable marker conferring hygromycin resistance
   2077..2095    -  promoter       T7 promoter: promoter for bacteriophage T7 RNA polymerase
   2117..2170    -  CDS            lacI (fragment): lac repressor; lacI; The lac repressor binds to the lac operator to inhibit transcription in E. coli. This inhibition can be relieved by adding lactose or isopropyl-β-D-thiogalactopyranoside (IPTG).
   2353..2941    -  rep_origin     ori: high-copy-number ColE1/pMB1/pBR322/pUC origin of replication
   3112..3972    -  CDS            AmpR: β-lactamase; bla; confers resistance to ampicillin, carbenicillin, and related antibiotics
   3973..4077    -  promoter       AmpR promoter: bla
   4172..4207    +  CDS            rop (fragment): Rop protein, which maintains plasmids at low copy number; rop
   4309..4360    +  misc_feature   bom (fragment): basis of mobility region from pBR322
   4423..4441    +  promoter       SP6 promoter: promoter for bacteriophage SP6 RNA polymerase
