[The description below was written by a language model from this plasmid's Addgene catalogue record and pLannotate feature annotations shown in this document.]
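Description:
pFA6a-6xGLY-VSV-G-hphMX4 is a PCR-template plasmid built on the pFA6a backbone for C-terminal epitope tagging of chromosomal genes in Saccharomyces cerevisiae. It is catalogued as an empty backbone with no gene insert. Its value lies in the tagging module, which the record places between PacI and PmeI cloning sites. In E. coli it is maintained through a high-copy ColE1/pUC-type origin and selected with ampicillin via the β-lactamase gene and its native promoter. No yeast replication origin is annotated, which fits a plasmid meant to serve as an amplification template rather than to replicate in yeast. Short fragments of lacI, rop and the pBR322 bom region are backbone remnants, not functional elements.

As the name indicates, the module encodes a six-glycine flexible linker followed by a VSV-G epitope tag. The automated feature table does not annotate these short elements, but they presumably lie in the unannotated stretch upstream of the ADH1 terminator. That terminator supplies transcription termination for the newly tagged gene. It is followed by a hygromycin resistance cassette, which the annotation tool labels hphMX6 although the plasmid name gives hphMX4. This marker allows selection of yeast integrants on hygromycin. SP6 and T7 promoters flank the module and serve as sequencing primer sites.

In typical use, the linker-tag-terminator-marker unit is amplified with primers carrying homology to the 3′ end of a target gene. The product integrates by homologous recombination, fusing the tag in frame to the endogenous protein. The glycine linker is intended to space the small epitope away from the protein and so improve its accessibility for detection.
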