Addgene plasmid #20773: pFA6a-6xGLY-VSV-G-hphMX4
Purpose: (Empty Backbone)
Depositing lab: Mark Hochstrasser. Depositing organization: Yale University. Publication: Small epitope-linker modules for PCR-based C-terminal tagging in Saccharomyces cerevisiae. Funakoshi M, Hochstrasser M. Yeast. 2009 Feb 25. 26(3):185-192. 10.1002/yea.1658 PubMed 19243080.
Backbone
  Vector backbone: pFA6a
  Backbone size (bp): 2513
  Vector type: Yeast Expression ; PCR-based C-terminal tagging
  Selectable markers: Hygromycin
Growth in bacteria
  Bacterial resistance: Ampicillin, 100 μg/mL
  Growth temperature: 37°C
  Growth strain: DH5alpha
  Copy number: Unknown
Gene/Insert
  Gene/Insert name: None
  Cloning method: Restriction Enzyme; 5′ cloning site PacI (unknown if destroyed); 3′ cloning site PmeI (unknown if destroyed)
  Sequencing primers: 5′ SP6; 3′ T7
Terms and licenses: Academic/Nonprofit Terms; Industry Terms: Not Available to Industry
How to cite: pFA6a-6xGLY-VSV-G-hphMX4 was a gift from Mark Hochstrasser (Addgene plasmid # 20773 ; http://n2t.net/addgene:20773 ; RRID:Addgene_20773)
