>Addgene plasmid #20773 | pFA6a-6xGLY-VSV-G-hphMX4 | addgene partial sequence | sequence record 26626 | 20773 with T7
AGGCNNCTAGTGGANCTGATATCATCGATGAATTCGAGCTCGTTTTCGACACTGGATGGCGGCGTTAGTA
TCGAATCGACAGCAGTATAGCGACCAGCATTCACATACGATTGACGCATGATATTACTTTCTGCGCACTT
AACTTCGCATCTGGGCAGATGATGTCGAGGCGAAAAAAAATATAAATCACGCTAACATTTGATTAAAATA
GAACAACTACAATATAAAAAAACTATACAAATGACAAGTTCTTGAAAACAAGAATCTTTTTATTGTCAGT
ACTGATTATTCCTTTGCCCTCGGACGAGTGCTGGGGCGTCGGTTTCCACTATCGGCGAGTACTTCTACAC
AGCCATCGGTCCAGACGGCCGCGCTTCTGCGGGCGATTTGTGTACGCCCGACAGTCCCGGCTCCGGATCG
GACGATTGCGTCGCATCGACCCTGCGCCCAAGCTGCATCATCGAAATTGCCGTCAACCAAGCTCTGATAG
AGTTGGTCAAGACCAATGCGGAGCATATACGCCCGGAGCCGCGGCGATCCTGCAAGCTCCGGATGCCTCC
GCTCGAAGTAGCGCGTCTGCTGCTCCATACAAGCCAACCACGGCCTCCAGAAGAAGATGTTGGCGACCTC
GTATTGGGAATCCCCGAACATCGCCTCGNNNNNNNNNNNNNNCCNNNNNNNNTGCGGCCATNGTCCGTCN
AGGACATTGTTGGAGCCGAAAATCCGCGTGCACGANGTGCCGGAN
